Addgene plasmid #129346: pN1-TOMM20-mScarletI
Purpose: Mitochondrial outer membrane localization
Depositing lab: Yasushi Okada. Depositing organization: RIKEN Center for Biosystems Dynamics Research, Kobe.
Backbone
  Vector backbone: pN1
  Vector type: Mammalian Expression
Growth in bacteria
  Bacterial resistance: Kanamycin, 50 μg/mL
  Growth temperature: 37°C
  Growth strain: DH5alpha
  Copy number: High Copy
Gene/Insert
  Gene/Insert name: mScarlet(i) (Addgene 85044)
  Species: H. sapiens (human), Synthetic
  Cloning method: Restriction Enzyme; 5′ cloning site Unknown (unknown if destroyed)
Terms and licenses: Academic/Nonprofit Terms; Industry Terms: Not Available to Industry
Depositor comments: Depositor Adm #1129
How to cite: pN1-TOMM20-mScarletI was a gift from Yasushi Okada (Addgene plasmid # 129346 ; http://n2t.net/addgene:129346 ; RRID:Addgene_129346)
