[The description below was written by a language model from this plasmid's Addgene catalogue record and pLannotate feature annotations shown in this document.]
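Description:
pN1-TOMM20-mScarletI is a mammalian expression plasmid of about 5.1 kb, built on a pN1-type backbone in which the gene of interest sits upstream of a fluorescent protein to give a C-terminal fusion. It is maintained in E. coli at high copy through a ColE1/pUC-type origin and selected with kanamycin. The resistance gene is the Tn5 aminoglycoside phosphotransferase (NeoR/KanR). It lies behind tandem bacterial (bla) and SV40 early promoters and is terminated by the HSV TK polyadenylation signal, so the same cassette can confer kanamycin resistance in bacteria and G418 resistance in transfected mammalian cells. An f1 origin is also present, which in principle allows single-stranded DNA production. The short matches annotated as large T antigen, ble and bGH poly(A) fragments appear to be backbone remnants rather than functional elements.

The expression cassette is driven by the human cytomegalovirus immediate early enhancer and promoter, followed by a remnant of the multiple cloning site. The human TOMM20 coding sequence comes next, then a short linker region, mScarlet-I, and the SV40 polyadenylation signal. TOMM20 is a receptor subunit of the translocase of the mitochondrial outer membrane, so it carries the fused reporter to the mitochondrial outer membrane. mScarlet-I is a synthetic, rapidly maturing monomeric red fluorescent protein. The catalogue entry names only mScarlet-I as the insert, but the feature table confirms that the TOMM20 fusion partner is present. In line with its stated purpose, the plasmid serves as a red marker of the mitochondrial outer membrane for fluorescence imaging of transfected mammalian cells. The cloning sites used to build it are not recorded.
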