Features (pLannotate 1.2.2; 16 found; start..end, strand, type, name):
      1..304     +  enhancer       CMV enhancer: human cytomegalovirus immediate early enhancer
    305..508     +  promoter       CMV promoter: human cytomegalovirus (CMV) immediate early promoter
    531..574     +  misc_feature   MCS (fragment): multiple cloning site
    581..1015    +  CDS            TOMM20: TOM20_HUMAN - Also known as KIAA0016. Experimental evidence at protein level: Swiss-Prot protein existence level 1. Central component of the receptor complex responsible for the recognition and translocation of cytosolically synthesized mitochondrial preproteins. Together with TOM22 functions as the transit peptide receptor at the surface of the mitochondrion outer membrane and facilitates the movement of preproteins into the TOM40 translocation pore (By similarity). Required for the translocation across the mitochondrial outer membrane of cytochrome P450 monooxygenases. From Homo sapiens (Hum
   1046..1741    +  CDS            mScarlet-I: mScarlet-I is a basic (constitutively fluorescent) red fluorescent protein published in 2016, derived from synthetic construct. It is reported to be a rapidly-maturing monomer with moderate acid sensitivity.
   1762..1845    +  CDS            large T antigen (fragment): large T antigen from SV40 (simian virus 40)
   1868..1989    +  polyA_signal   SV40 poly(A) signal: SV40 polyadenylation signal
   2023..2451    -  rep_origin     f1 ori (sequence partly withheld): f1 bacteriophage origin of replication; arrow indicates direction of (+) strand synthesis
   2478..2582    +  promoter       AmpR promoter: bla
   2584..2941    +  promoter       SV40 promoter: SV40 enhancer and early promoter
   2976..3770    +  CDS            NeoR/KanR: aminoglycoside phosphotransferase from Tn5; aph(3')-II (or nptII); confers resistance to neomycin, kanamycin, and G418 (Geneticin®)
   3791..3943    +  CDS            ble (fragment): BLE_KLEPN - Experimental evidence at protein level: Swiss-Prot protein existence level 1. Binding protein with a strong affinity to the bleomycin family of antibiotics. Binds to CL990; an antimitotic-antibiotic compound. From Klebsiella pneumoniae.
   4002..4049    +  polyA_signal   HSV TK poly(A) signal: herpes simplex virus thymidine kinase polyadenylation signal (Cole and Stacy, 1985)
   4140..4156    -  polyA_signal   bGH poly(A) signal (fragment): bovine growth hormone polyadenylation signal
   4378..4966    +  rep_origin     ori: high-copy-number ColE1/pMB1/pBR322/pUC origin of replication
   5081..5140    +  enhancer       CMV enhancer (fragment): human cytomegalovirus immediate early enhancer
>Addgene plasmid #129346 | pN1-TOMM20-mScarletI | addgene full sequence | sequence record 260193 | Addgene NGS Result
CGTTACATAACTTACGGTAAATGGCCCGCCTGGCTGACCGCCCAACGACCCCCGCCCATTGACGTCAATA
ATGACGTATGTTCCCATAGTAACGCCAATAGGGACTTTCCATTGACGTCAATGGGTGGAGTATTTACGGT
AAACTGCCCACTTGGCAGTACATCAAGTGTATCATATGCCAAGTACGCCCCCTATTGACGTCAATGACGG
TAAATGGCCCGCCTGGCATTATGCCCAGTACATGACCTTATGGGACTTTCCTACTTGGCAGTACATCTAC
GTATTAGTCATCGCTATTACCATGGTGATGCGGTTTTGGCAGTACATCAATGGGCGTGGATAGCGGTTTG
ACTCACGGGGATTTCCAAGTCTCCACCCCATTGACGTCAATGGGAGTTTGTTTTGGCACCAAAATCAACG
GGACTTTCCAAAATGTCGTAACAACTCCGCCCCATTGACGCAAATGGGCGGTAGGCGTGTACGGTGGGAG
GTCTATATAAGCAGAGCTGGTTTAGTGAACCGTCAGATCCGCTAGCGCTACCGGACTCAGATCTCGAGCT
CAAGCTTCGAATTCGCCACCATGGTGGGTCGGAACAGCGCCATCGCCGCCGGTGTATGCGGGGCCCTTTT
CATTGGGTACTGCATCTACTTCGACCGCAAAAGACGAAGTGACCCCAACTTCAAGAACAGGCTTCGAGAA
CGAAGAAAGAAACAGAAGCTTGCCAAGGAGAGAGCTGGGCTTTCCAAGTTACCTGACCTTAAAGATGCTG
AAGCTGTTCAGAAGTTCTTCCTTGAAGAAATACAGCTTGGTGAAGAGTTACTAGCTCAAGGTGAATATGA
GAAGGGCGTAGACCATCTGACAAATGCAATTGCTGTGTGTGGACAGCCACAGCAGTTACTGCAGGTCTTA
CAGCAAACTCTTCCACCACCAGTGTTCCAGATGCTTCTGACTAAGCTCCCAACAATTAGTCAGAGAATTG
TAAGTGCTCAGAGCTTGGCTGAAGATGATGTGGAAGGCGGTAGCGGGGATCCACCGGTCGCCACCATGGT
GAGCAAGGGCGAGGCAGTGATCAAGGAGTTCATGCGGTTCAAGGTGCACATGGAGGGCTCCATGAACGGC
CACGAGTTCGAGATCGAGGGCGAGGGCGAGGGCCGCCCCTACGAGGGCACCCAGACCGCCAAGCTGAAGG
TGACCAAGGGTGGCCCCCTGCCCTTCTCCTGGGACATCCTGTCCCCTCAGTTCATGTACGGCTCCAGGGC
CTTCATCAAGCACCCCGCCGACATCCCCGACTACTATAAGCAGTCCTTCCCCGAGGGCTTCAAGTGGGAG
CGCGTGATGAACTTCGAGGACGGCGGCGCCGTGACCGTGACCCAGGACACCTCCCTGGAGGACGGCACCC
TGATCTACAAGGTGAAGCTCCGCGGCACCAACTTCCCTCCTGACGGCCCCGTAATGCAGAAGAAGACAAT
GGGCTGGGAAGCGTCCACCGAGCGGTTGTACCCCGAGGACGGCGTGCTGAAGGGCGACATTAAGATGGCC
CTGCGCCTGAAGGACGGCGGCCGCTACCTGGCGGACTTCAAGACCACCTACAAGGCCAAGAAGCCCGTGC
AGATGCCCGGCGCCTACAACGTCGACCGCAAGTTGGACATCACCTCCCACAACGAGGACTACACCGTGGT
GGAACAGTACGAACGCTCCGAGGGCCGCCACTCCACCGGCGGCATGGACGAGCTGTACAAGTTAAAGCGG
CCGCGACTCTAGATCATAATCAGCCATACCACATTTGTAGAGGTTTTACTTGCTTTAAAAAACCTCCCAC
ACCTCCCCCTGAACCTGAAACATAAAATGAATGCAATTGTTGTTGTTAACTTGTTTATTGCAGCTTATAA
TGGTTACAAATAAAGCAATAGCATCACAAATTTCACAAATAAAGCATTTTTTTCACTGCATTCTAGTTGT
GGTTTGTCCAAACTCATCAATGTATCTTAAGGCGTAAATTGTAAGCGTTAATATTTTGTTAAAATTCGCG
TTAAATTTTTGTTAAATCAGCTCATTTTTTAACCAATAGGCCGAAATCGGCAAAATCCCTTATAAATCAA
AAGAATAGACCGAGATAGGGT
[37 nt withheld, positions 2122-2158]
AAAGAACGTGGACTCCAACGTCAAAGG
[49 nt withheld, positions 2186-2234]
T
[91 nt withheld, positions 2236-2326]
G
[124 nt withheld, positions 2328-2451]
CAGGTGGCACTTTTCGGGGAAATGTGCGCGGAACCCCTATTTGTTTATTTTTCTAAATACATTCAAATAT
GTATCCGCTCATGAGACAATAACCCTGATAAATGCTTCAATAATATTGAAAAAGGAAGAGTCCTGAGGCG
GAAAGAACCAGCTGTGGAATGTGTGTCAGTTAGGGTGTGGAAAGTCCCCAGGCTCCCCAGCAGGCAGAAG
TATGCAAAGCATGCATCTCAATTAGTCAGCAACCAGGTGTGGAAAGTCCCCAGGCTCCCCAGCAGGCAGA
AGTATGCAAAGCATGCATCTCAATTAGTCAGCAACCATAGTCCCGCCCCTAACTCCGCCCATCCCGCCCC
TAACTCCGCCCAGTTCCGCCCATTCTCCGCCCCATGGCTGACTAATTTTTTTTATTTATGCAGAGGCCGA
GGCCGCCTCGGCCTCTGAGCTATTCCAGAAGTAGTGAGGAGGCTTTTTTGGAGGCCTAGGCTTTTGCAAA
GATCGATCAAGAGACAGGATGAGGATCGTTTCGCATGATTGAACAAGATGGATTGCACGCAGGTTCTCCG
GCCGCTTGGGTGGAGAGGCTATTCGGCTATGACTGGGCACAACAGACAATCGGCTGCTCTGATGCCGCCG
TGTTCCGGCTGTCAGCGCAGGGGCGCCCGGTTCTTTTTGTCAAGACCGACCTGTCCGGTGCCCTGAATGA
ACTGCAAGACGAGGCAGCGCGGCTATCGTGGCTGGCCACGACGGGCGTTCCTTGCGCAGCTGTGCTCGAC
GTTGTCACTGAAGCGGGAAGGGACTGGCTGCTATTGGGCGAAGTGCCGGGGCAGGATCTCCTGTCATCTC
ACCTTGCTCCTGCCGAGAAAGTATCCATCATGGCTGATGCAATGCGGCGGCTGCATACGCTTGATCCGGC
TACCTGCCCATTCGACCACCAAGCGAAACATCGCATCGAGCGAGCACGTACTCGGATGGAAGCCGGTCTT
GTCGATCAGGATGATCTGGACGAAGAGCATCAGGGGCTCGCGCCAGCCGAACTGTTCGCCAGGCTCAAGG
CGAGCATGCCCGACGGCGAGGATCTCGTCGTGACCCATGGCGATGCCTGCTTGCCGAATATCATGGTGGA
AAATGGCCGCTTTTCTGGATTCATCGACTGTGGCCGGCTGGGTGTGGCGGACCGCTATCAGGACATAGCG
TTGGCTACCCGTGATATTGCTGAAGAGCTTGGCGGCGAATGGGCTGACCGCTTCCTCGTGCTTTACGGTA
TCGCCGCTCCCGATTCGCAGCGCATCGCCTTCTATCGCCTTCTTGACGAGTTCTTCTGAGCGGGACTCTG
GGGTTCGAAATGACCGACCAAGCGACGCCCAACCTGCCATCACGAGATTTCGATTCCACCGCCGCCTTCT
ATGAAAGGTTGGGCTTCGGAATCGTTTTCCGGGACGCCGGCTGGATGATCCTCCAGCGCGGGGATCTCAT
GCTGGAGTTCTTCGCCCACCCTAGGGGGAGGCTAACTGAAACACGGAAGGAGACAATACCGGAAGGAACC
CGCGCTATGACGGCAATAAAAAGACAGAATAAAACGCACGGTGTTGGGTCGTTTGTTCATAAACGCGGGG
TTCGGTCCCAGGGCTGGCACTCTGTCGATACCCCACCGAGACCCCATTGGGGCCAATACGCCCGCGTTTC
TTCCTTTTCCCCACCCCACCCCCCAAGTTCGGGTGAAGGCCCAGGGCTCGCAGCCAACGTCGGGGCGGCA
GGCCCTGCCATAGCCTCAGGTTACTCATATATACTTTAGATTGATTTAAAACTTCATTTTTAATTTAAAA
GGATCTAGGTGAAGATCCTTTTTGATAATCTCATGACCAAAATCCCTTAACGTGAGTTTTCGTTCCACTG
AGCGTCAGACCCCGTAGAAAAGATCAAAGGATCTTCTTGAGATCCTTTTTTTCTGCGCGTAATCTGCTGC
TTGCAAACAAAAAAACCACCGCTACCAGCGGTGGTTTGTTTGCCGGATCAAGAGCTACCAACTCTTTTTC
CGAAGGTAACTGGCTTCAGCAGAGCGCAGATACCAAATACTGTTCTTCTAGTGTAGCCGTAGTTAGGCCA
CCACTTCAAGAACTCTGTAGCACCGCCTACATACCTCGCTCTGCTAATCCTGTTACCAGTGGCTGCTGCC
AGTGGCGATAAGTCGTGTCTTACCGGGTTGGACTCAAGACGATAGTTACCGGATAAGGCGCAGCGGTCGG
GCTGAACGGGGGGTTCGTGCACACAGCCCAGCTTGGAGCGAACGACCTACACCGAACTGAGATACCTACA
GCGTGAGCTATGAGAAAGCGCCACGCTTCCCGAAGGGAGAAAGGCGGACAGGTATCCGGTAAGCGGCAGG
GTCGGAACAGGAGAGCGCACGAGGGAGCTTCCAGGGGGAAACGCCTGGTATCTTTATAGTCCTGTCGGGT
TTCGCCACCTCTGACTTGAGCGTCGATTTTTGTGATGCTCGTCAGGGGGGCGGAGCCTATGGAAAAACGC
CAGCAACGCGGCCTTTTTACGGTTCCTGGCCTTTTGCTGGCCTTTTGCTCACATGTTCTTTCCTGCGTTA
TCCCCTGATTCTGTGGATAACCGTATTACCGCCATGCATTAGTTATTAATAGTAATCAATTACGGGGTCA
TTAGTTCATAGCCCATATATGGAGTTCCG
